Addgene plasmid #154749: pEPYC1CB0510
Purpose: MoClo Level 1 luciferase reporter
Depositing lab: Nicola Patron. Depositing organization: Earlham Institute. Publication: Rational design of minimal synthetic promoters for plants. Cai YM, Kallam K, Tidd H, Gendarini G, Salzman A, Patron NJ. Nucleic Acids Res. 2020 Aug 28. pii: 5897334. doi: 10.1093/nar/gkaa682. PubMed 32856047.
Backbone
  Vector backbone: pICH47732
  Vector type: Synthetic Biology
Growth in bacteria
  Bacterial resistance: Ampicillin, 100 μg/mL
  Growth temperature: 37°C
  Growth strain: NEB Stable
  Copy number: High Copy
Gene/Insert
  Gene/Insert name: MinSyn_051 Firefly luciferase expression cassette [MinSyn_051::TMV::LucF::Flag::ocsT]
  Species: Synthetic
  Cloning method: Restriction Enzyme; 5′ cloning site BsaI (destroyed during cloning); 3′ cloning site BsaI (destroyed during cloning)
Terms and licenses: Academic/Nonprofit Terms; Industry Terms: Not Available to Industry
Depositor comments: Please visit https://www.biorxiv.org/content/10.1101/2020.05.14.095406v1 for bioRxiv preprint.
How to cite: pEPYC1CB0510 was a gift from Nicola Patron (Addgene plasmid # 154749 ; http://n2t.net/addgene:154749 ; RRID:Addgene_154749)
