[The description below was written by a language model from this plasmid's Addgene catalogue record and pLannotate feature annotations shown in this document.]
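Description:
pEPYC1CB0510 is a 7,053 bp MoClo (Golden Gate) Level 1 plasmid built in the pICH47732 acceptor backbone and catalogued as a synthetic biology vector carrying a plant luciferase reporter. The backbone is a binary-type vector. It contains nopaline C58 left and right T-DNA border repeats flanking the cargo, a high-copy ColE1/pUC-type origin for propagation in E. coli, and the broad-host-range incP oriV together with the trfA replication initiator gene, an arrangement that typically allows maintenance in Agrobacterium. Selection is by ampicillin/carbenicillin resistance from the bla gene under its own promoter. A very short TetR fragment is also annotated and is probably a backbone remnant rather than a functional element.

The insert is a single synthetic transcription unit, MinSyn_051::TMV::LucF::Flag::ocsT, assembled through BsaI sites that were destroyed during cloning. MinSyn_051 is one of a series of rationally designed minimal synthetic plant promoters. The feature table recognises only two short CaMV 35S promoter fragments in this region, which suggests that 35S-derived core sequence is embedded in an otherwise synthetic design, although the record does not detail the promoter's composition. Downstream lie the tobacco mosaic virus Ω 5′ leader, which acts as a translational enhancer, the firefly luciferase (luc+) coding sequence, a FLAG tag named in the insert description but not separately annotated, and the octopine synthase terminator. The construct reports the strength of the MinSyn_051 promoter through luciferase activity in plant cells. As a Level 1 module, it can also be combined with other transcription units in higher-level MoClo assemblies.
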