Features (pLannotate 1.2.2; 13 found; start..end, strand, type, name):
     42..66      +  misc_feature   RB T-DNA repeat: right border repeat from nopaline C58 T-DNA
    178..198     -  CDS            TetR (fragment): tetracycline resistance regulatory protein; tetR
    225..1370    -  CDS            trfA: TRFA_ECOLX - Experimental evidence at protein level: Swiss-Prot protein existence level 1. Also involved in plasmid copy number control, promoting intermolecular coupling of protein bound iterons at oriV, which inhibits replication initiation. From Escherichia coli.
   1706..2294    -  rep_origin     ori: high-copy-number ColE1/pMB1/pBR322/pUC origin of replication
   2465..3325    -  CDS            AmpR: β-lactamase; bla; confers resistance to ampicillin, carbenicillin, and related antibiotics
   3326..3430    -  promoter       AmpR promoter: bla
   3517..4148    -  rep_origin     oriV: incP origin of replication
   4240..4264    +  misc_feature   LB T-DNA repeat: left border repeat from nopaline C58 T-DNA
   4407..4431    +  promoter       CaMV 35S promoter (fragment): strong constitutive promoter from cauliflower mosaic virus
   4431..4454    +  promoter       CaMV 35S promoter (fragment): strong constitutive promoter from cauliflower mosaic virus
   4535..4590    +  misc_feature   TMV Ω: translational enhancer from the tobacco mosaic virus 5'-leader sequence (Gallie et al., 1988)
   4592..6241    +  CDS            luciferase: firefly luciferase; luc+; enhanced luc+ version of the luciferase gene
   6339..7046    +  terminator     OCS terminator: octopine synthase terminator
>Addgene plasmid #154749 | pEPYC1CB0510 | depositor full sequence | sequence record 299683 | pEPYC1CB0510 sequence 7053 bps
GCAATTGTCTTCTGCACGAAGTGGTTTAAACTATCAGTGTTTGACAGGATATATTGGCGGGTAAACCTAA
GAGAAAAGAGCGTTTATTAGAATAATCGGATATTTAAAAGGGCGTGAAAAGGTTTATCCGTTCGTCCATT
TGTATGTGCATGCCAACCACAGGGTTCCCCAGATCAGGCGCTGGCTGCTGAACCCCCAGCCGGAACTGAC
CCCACAAGGCCCTAGCGTTTGCAATGCACCAGGTCATCATTGACCCAGGCGTGTTCCACCAGGCCGCTGC
CTCGCAACTCTTCGCAGGCTTCGCCGACCTGCTCGCGCCACTTCTTCACGCGGGTGGAATCCGATCCGCA
CATGAGGCGGAAGGTTTCCAGCTTGAGCGGGTACGGCTCCCGGTGCGAGCTGAAATAGTCGAACATCCGT
CGGGCCGTCGGCGACAGCTTGCGGTACTTCTCCCATATGAATTTCGTGTAGTGGTCGCCAGCAAACAGCA
CGACGATTTCCTCGTCGATCAGGACCTGGCAACGGGACGTTTTCTTGCCACGGTCCAGGACGCGGAAGCG
GTGCAGCAGCGACACCGATTCCAGGTGCCCAACGCGGTCGGACGTGAAGCCCATCGCCGTCGCCTGTAGG
CGCGACAGGCATTCCTCGGCCTTCGTGTAATACCGGCCATTGATCGACCAGCCCAGGTCCTGGCAAAGCT
CGTAGAACGTGAAGGTGATCGGCTCGCCGATAGGGGTGCGCTTCGCGTACTCCAACACCTGCTGCCACAC
CAGTTCGTCATCGTCGGCCCGCAGCTCGACGCCGGTGTAGGTGATCTTCACGTCCTTGTTGACGTGGAAA
ATGACCTTGTTTTGCAGCGCCTCGCGCGGGATTTTCTTGTTGCGCGTGGTGAACAGGGCAGAGCGGGCCG
TGTCGTTTGGCATCGCTCGCATCGTGTCCGGCCACGGCGCAATATCGAACAAGGAAAGCTGCATTTCCTT
GATCTGCTGCTTCGTGTGTTTCAGCAACGCGGCCTGCTTGGCCTCGCTGACCTGTTTTGCCAGGTCCTCG
CCGGCGGTTTTTCGCTTCTTGGTCGTCATAGTTCCTCGCGTGTCGATGGTCATCGACTTCGCCAAACCTG
CCGCCTCCTGTTCAAGACGACGCGAACGCTCCACGGCGGCCGATGGCGCGGGCAGGGCAGGGGGAGCCAG
TTGCACGCTGTCGCGCTCGATCTTGGCCGTAGCTTGCTGGACCATCGAGCCGACGGACTGGAAGGTTTCG
CGGGGCGCACGCATGACGGTGCGGCTTGCGATGGTTTCGGCATCCTCGGCGGAAAACCCCGCGTCGATCA
GTTCTTGCCTGTATGCCTTCCGGTCAAACGTCCGATTCATTCACCCTCCTTGCGGGATTGCCCCGACTCA
CGCCGGGGCAATGTGCCCTTATTCCTGATTTGACCCGCCTGGTGCCTTGGTGTCCAGATAATCCACCTTA
TCGGCAATGAAGTCGGTCCCGTAGACCGTCTGGCCGTCCTTCTCGTACTTGGTATTCCGAATCTTGCCCT
GCACGAATACCAGCGACCCCTTGCCCAAATACTTGCCGTGGGCCTCGGCCTGAGAGCCAAAACACTTGAT
GCGGAAGAAGTCGGTGCGCTCCTGCTTGTCGCCGGCATCGTTGCGCCACATCTAGGATCTGCCAGGAACC
GTAAAAAGGCCGCGTTGCTGGCGTTTTTCCATAGGCTCCGCCCCCCTGACGAGCATCACAAAAATCGACG
CTCAAGTCAGAGGTGGCGAAACCCGACAGGACTATAAAGATACCAGGCGTTTCCCCCTGGAAGCTCCCTC
GTGCGCTCTCCTGTTCCGACCCTGCCGCTTACCGGATACCTGTCCGCCTTTCTCCCTTCGGGAAGCGTGG
CGCTTTCTCATAGCTCACGCTGTAGGTATCTCAGTTCGGTGTAGGTCGTTCGCTCCAAGCTGGGCTGTGT
GCACGAACCCCCCGTTCAGCCCGACCGCTGCGCCTTATCCGGTAACTATCGTCTTGAGTCCAACCCGGTA
AGACACGACTTATCGCCACTGGCAGCAGCCACTGGTAACAGGATTAGCAGAGCGAGGTATGTAGGCGGTG
CTACAGAGTTCTTGAAGTGGTGGCCTAACTACGGCTACACTAGAAGAACAGTATTTGGTATCTGCGCTCT
GCTGAAGCCAGTTACCTTCGGAAAAAGAGTTGGTAGCTCTTGATCCGGCAAACAAACCACCGCTGGTAGC
GGTGGTTTTTTTGTTTGCAAGCAGCAGATTACGCGCAGAAAAAAAGGATCTCAAGAAGATCCTTTGATCT
TTTCTACGGGGTCTGACGCTCAGTGGAACGAAAACTCACGTTAAGGGATTTTGGTCATGAGATTATCAAA
AAGGATCTTCACCTAGATCCTTTTAAATTAAAAATGAAGTTTTAAATCAATCTAAAGTATATATGAGTAA
ACTTGGTCTGACAGTTACCAATGCTTAATCAGTGAGGCACCTATCTCAGCGATCTGTCTATTTCGTTCAT
CCATAGTTGCCTGACTCCCCGTCGTGTAGATAACTACGATACGGGAGGGCTTACCATCTGGCCCCAGTGC
TGCAATGATACCGCGAGAACCACGCTCACCGGCTCCAGATTTATCAGCAATAAACCAGCCAGCCGGAAGG
GCCGAGCGCAGAAGTGGTCCTGCAACTTTATCCGCCTCCATCCAGTCTATTAATTGTTGCCGGGAAGCTA
GAGTAAGTAGTTCGCCAGTTAATAGTTTGCGCAACGTTGTTGCCATTGCTACAGGCATCGTGGTGTCACG
CTCGTCGTTTGGTATGGCTTCATTCAGCTCCGGTTCCCAACGATCAAGGCGAGTTACATGATCCCCCATG
TTGTGCAAAAAAGCGGTTAGCTCCTTCGGTCCTCCGATCGTTGTCAGAAGTAAGTTGGCCGCAGTGTTAT
CACTCATGGTTATGGCAGCACTGCATAATTCTCTTACTGTCATGCCATCCGTAAGATGCTTTTCTGTGAC
TGGTGAGTACTCAACCAAGTCATTCTGAGAATAGTGTATGCGGCGACCGAGTTGCTCTTGCCCGGCGTCA
ATACGGGATAATACCGCGCCACATAGCAGAACTTTAAAAGTGCTCATCATTGGAAAACGTTCTTCGGGGC
GAAAACTCTCAAGGATCTTACCGCTGTTGAGATCCAGTTCGATGTAACCCACTCGTGCACCCAACTGATC
TTCAGCATCTTTTACTTTCACCAGCGTTTCTGGGTGAGCAAAAACAGGAAGGCAAAATGCCGCAAAAAAG
GGAATAAGGGCGACACGGAAATGTTGAATACTCATACTCTTCCTTTTTCAATATTATTGAAGCATTTATC
AAGGTTATTGTCTCATGAGCGGATACATATTTGAATGTATTTAGAAAAATAAACAAATAGGGGTTCCGCG
CACGAATTGGCCAGCGCTGCCATTTTTGGGGTGAGGCCGTTCGCGGCCGAGGGGCGCAGCCCCTGGGGGG
ATGGGAGGCCCGCGTTAGCGGGCCGGGAGGGTTCGAGAAGGGGGGGCACCCCCCTTCGGCGTGCGCGGTC
ACGCGCACAGGGCGCAGCCCTGGTTAAAAACAAGGTTTATAAATATTGGTTTAAAAGCAGGTTAAAAGAC
AGGTTAGCGGTGGCCGAAAAACGGGCGGAAACCCTTGCAAATGCTGGATTTTCTGCCTGTGGACAGCCCC
TCAAATGTCAATAGGTGCGCCCCTCATCTGTCAGCACTCTGCCCCTCAAGTGTCAAGGATCGCGCCCCTC
ATCTGTCAGTAGTCGCGCCCCTCAAGTGTCAATACCGCAGGGCACTTATCCCCAGGCTTGTCCACATCAT
CTGTGGGAAACTCGCGTAAAATCAGGCGTTTTCGCCGATTTGCGAGGCTGGCCAGCTCCACGTCGCCGGC
CGAAATCGAGCCTGCCCCTCATCTGTCAACGCCGCGCCGGGTGAGTCGGCCCCTCAAGTGTCAACGTCCG
CCCCTCATCTGTCAGTGAGGGCCAAGTTTTCCGCGAGGTATCCACAACGCCGGCGGCCGCGGTGTCTCGC
ACACGGCTTCGACGGCGTTTCTGGCGCGTTTGCAGGGCCATAGACGGCCGCCAGCCCAGCGGCGAGGGCA
ACCAGCCCGGTGAGCGTCGCAAAGGAGATCCTGATCTGACTGATGGGCTGCCTGTATCGAGTGGTGATTT
TGTGCCGAGCTGCCGGTCGGGGAGCTGTTGGCTGGCTGGTGGCAGGATATATTGTGGTGTAAACAAATTG
ACGCTTAGACAACTTAATAACACATTGCGGACGTTTTTAATGTACTGGGGTGGATGCAGTGGGCCCCACT
CTGTGAAGACAATGCCGAATTCGGATCCGGAGGGAGGCGTGTCGTTTTAGTGAGGAGCAAGTGGATTCTC
TCTGCCGACAGTGGTCCCAAACTGACGTAAGGGATGACGCACAAACCACGTCTACAACTATATAAGGTTT
TGCTATTCATTGAAAGCAGTAGTGACTGATTTGTATATATACTGTATTTTTACAACAATTACCAACAACA
ACAAACAACAAACAACATTACAATTACTATTTACAATTACAATGGAGGACGCCAAAAACATAAAGAAAGG
CCCGGCGCCATTCTATCCGCTGGAAGATGGAACCGCTGGAGAGCAACTGCATAAGGCTATGAAGAGATAC
GCCCTGGTTCCTGGAACAATTGCTTTTACAGATGCACATATCGAGGTGGACATCACTTACGCTGAGTACT
TCGAAATGTCCGTTCGGTTGGCAGAAGCTATGAAACGATATGGGCTGAATACAAATCACAGAATCGTCGT
ATGCAGTGAAAACTCTCTTCAATTCTTTATGCCGGTGTTGGGCGCGTTATTTATCGGAGTTGCAGTTGCG
CCCGCGAACGACATTTATAATGAACGTGAATTGCTCAACAGTATGGGCATTTCGCAGCCTACCGTGGTGT
TCGTTTCCAAAAAGGGGTTGCAAAAAATTTTGAACGTGCAAAAAAAGCTCCCAATCATCCAAAAAATTAT
TATCATGGATTCTAAAACGGATTACCAGGGATTTCAGTCGATGTACACGTTCGTCACATCTCATCTACCT
CCCGGTTTTAATGAATACGATTTTGTGCCAGAGTCCTTCGATAGGGACAAGACAATTGCACTGATCATGA
ACTCCTCTGGATCTACTGGTCTGCCTAAAGGTGTCGCTCTGCCTCATAGAACTGCCTGCGTGAGATTCTC
GCATGCCAGAGATCCTATTTTTGGCAATCAAATCATTCCGGATACTGCGATTTTAAGTGTTGTTCCATTC
CATCACGGTTTTGGAATGTTTACTACACTCGGATATTTGATATGTGGATTTCGAGTCGTCTTAATGTATA
GATTTGAAGAAGAACTGTTTCTGAGGAGCCTTCAGGATTACAAGATTCAAAGTGCGCTGCTGGTGCCAAC
CCTATTCTCCTTCTTCGCCAAAAGCACTCTGATTGACAAATACGATTTATCTAATTTACACGAAATTGCT
TCTGGTGGCGCTCCCCTCTCTAAGGAAGTCGGGGAAGCGGTTGCCAAGAGGTTCCATCTGCCAGGTATCA
GGCAAGGATATGGGCTCACTGAGACTACATCAGCTATTCTGATTACACCCGAGGGGGATGATAAACCGGG
CGCGGTCGGTAAAGTTGTTCCATTTTTTGAAGCGAAGGTTGTGGATCTGGATACCGGGAAAACGCTGGGC
GTTAATCAAAGAGGCGAACTGTGTGTGAGAGGTCCTATGATTATGTCCGGTTATGTAAACAATCCGGAAG
CGACCAACGCCTTGATTGACAAGGATGGATGGCTACATTCTGGAGACATAGCTTACTGGGACGAGGACGA
ACACTTCTTCATCGTTGACCGCCTGAAGTCTCTGATTAAGTACAAAGGCTATCAGGTGGCTCCCGCTGAA
TTGGAATCCATCTTGCTCCAACACCCCAACATCTTCGACGCAGGTGTCGCAGGTCTGCCCGACGATGACG
CCGGTGAACTTCCCGCCGCCGTTGTTGTTTTGGAGCACGGAAAGACGATGACGGAAAAAGAGATCGTGGA
TTACGTCGCCAGTCAAGTAACAACCGCGAAAAAGTTGCGCGGAGGAGTTGTGTTTGTGGACGAAGTACCG
AAAGGTCTTACCGGAAAACTCGACGCAAGAAAAATCAGAGAGATCCTCATAAAGGCCAAGAAGGGCGGAA
AGATCGCCGTGGGTTCGGATTATAAGGACCATGACGGAGACTATAAGGACCATGACCTCGACGCTGCAGC
AGCGGATTATAAGGACGATGACGATAAGTGAGCTTGTCCTGCTTTAATGAGATATGCGAGAAGCCTATGA
TCGCATGATATTTGCTTTCAATTCTGTTGTGCACGTTGTAAAAAACCTGAGCATGTGTAGCTCAGATCCT
TACCGCCGGTTTCGGTTCATTCTAATGAATATATCACCCGTTACTATCGTATTTTTATGAATAATATTCT
CCGTTCAATTTACTGATTGTACCCTACTACTTATATGTACAATATTAAAATGAAAACAATATATTGTGCT
GAATAGGTTTATAGCGACATCTATGATAGAGCGCCACAATAACAAACAATTGCGTTTTATTATTACAAAT
CCAATTTTAAAAAAAGCGGCAGAACCGGTCAAACCTAAAAGACTGATTACATAAATCTTATTCAAATTTC
AAAAGTGCCCCAGGGGCTAGTATCTACGACACACCGAGCGGCGAACTAATAACGCTCACTGAAGGGAACT
CCGGTTCCCCGCCGGCGCGCATGGGTGAGATTCCTTGAAGTTGAGTATTGGCCGTCCGCTCTACCGAAAG
TTACGGGCACCATTCAACCCGGTCCAGCACGGCGGCCGGGTAACCGACTTGCTGCCCCGAGAATTATGCA
GCATTTTTTTGGTGTATGTGGGCCCCAAATGAAGTGCAGGTCAAACCTTGACAGTGACGACAAATCGTTG
GGCGGGTCCAGGGCGAATTTTGCGACAACATGTCGAGGCTCAGCAGGACCGCT
